>Addgene plasmid #89106 | pCMV-hARΔ142–337 | addgene partial sequence | sequence record 176287 | Addgene Partial NGS Result
GGCGGGAGCTGTAGCCCCCTACGGCTACACTCGGCCCCCTCAGGGGCTGGCGGGCCAGGAAAGCGACTTC
ACCGCACCTGATGTGTGGTACCCTGGCGGCATGGTGAGCAGAGTGCCCTATCCCAGTCCCACTTGTGTCA
AAAGCGAAATGGGCCCCTGGATGGATAGCTACTCCGGACCTTACGGGGACATGCGTTTGGAGACTGCCAG
GGACCATGTTTTGCCCATTGACTATTACTTTCCACCCCAGAAGACCTGCCTGATCTGTGGAGATGAAGCT
TCTGGGTGTCACTATGGAGCTCTCACATGTGGAAGCTGCAAGGTCTTCTTCAAAAGAGCCGCTGAAGGGA
AACAGAAGTACCTGTGCGCCAGCAGAAATGATTGCACTATTGATAAATTCCGAAGGAAAAATTGTCCATC
TTGTCGTCTTCGGAAATGTTATGAAGCAGGGATGACTCTGGGAGCCCGGAAGCTGAAGAAACTTGGTAAT
CTGAAACTACAGGAGGAAGGAGAGGCTTCCAGCACCACCAGCCCCACTGAGGAGACAACCCAGAAGCTGA
CAGTGTCACACATTGAAGGCTATGAATGTCAGCCCATCTTTCTGAATGTCCTGGAAGCCATTGAGCCAGG
TGTAGTGTGTGCTGGACACGACAACAACCAGCCCGACTCCTTTGCAGCCTTGCTCTCTAGCCTCAATGAA
CTGGGAGAGAGACAGCTTGTACACGTGGTCAAGTGGGCCAAGGCCTTGCCTGGCTTCCGCAACTTACACG
TGGACGACCAGATGGCTGTCATTCAGTACTCCTGGATGGGGCTCATGGTGTTTGCCATGGGCTGGCGATC
CTTCACCAATGTCAACTCCAGGATGCTCTACTTCGCCCCTGATCTGGTTTTCAATGAGTACCGCATGCAC
AAGTCCCGGATGTACAGCCAGTGTGTCCGAATGAGGCACCTCTCTCAAGAGTTTGGATGGCTCCAAATCA
CCCCCCAGGAATTCCTGTGCATGAAAGCACTGCTACTCTTCAGCATTATTCCAGTGGATGGGCTGAAAAA
TCAAAAATTCTTTGATGAACTTCGAATGAACTACATCAAGGAACTCGATCGTATCATTGCATGCAAAAGA
AAAAATCCCACATCCTGCTCAAGACGCTTCTACCAGCTCACCAAGCTCCTGGACTCCGTGCAGCCTATTG
CGAGAGAGCTGCATCAGTTCACTTTTGACCTGCTAATCAAGTCACACATGGTGAGCGTGGACTTTCCGGA
AATGATGGCAGAGATCATCTCTGTGCAAGTGCCCAAGATCCTTTCTGGGAAAGTCAAGCCCATCTATTTC
CACACCCAGTGAAGCATTGGAAACCCTATTTCCCCACCCCAGCTCATGCCCCCTTTCAGATGTCTTCTGC
CTGTTATAACTCTGCACTACTCCTCTGCAGTGCCTTGGGGAATTTCCTCTATTGATGTACAGTCTGTCAT
GAGCTTGCATGCCTGCAGGTCGACTCTAGAGGATCCCGGGTGGCATCCCTGTGACCCCTCCCCAGTGCCT
CTCCTGGCCCTGGAAGTTGCCACTCCAGTGCCCACCAGCCTTGTCCTAATAAAATTAAGTTGCATCATTT
TGTCTGACTAGGTGTCCTTCTATAATATTATGGGGTGGAGGGGGGTGGTATGGAGCAAGGGGCAAGTTGG
GAAGACAACCTGTAGGGCCTGCGGGGTCTATTGGGAACCAAGCTGGAGTGCAGTGGCACAATCTTGGCTC
ACTGCAATCTCCGCCTCCTGGGTTCAAGCGATTCTCCTGCCTCAGCCTCCCGAGTTGTTGGGATTCCAGG
CATGCATGACCAGGCTCAGCTAATTTTTGTTTTTTTGGTAGAGACGGGGTTTCACCATATTGGCCAGGCT
GGTCTCCAACTCCTAATCTCAGGTGATCTACCCACCTTGGCCTCCCAAATTGCTGGGATTACAGGCGTGA
ACCACTGCTCCCTTCCCTGTCCTTCTGATTTTAAAATAACTATACCAGCAGGAGGACGTCCAGACACAGC
ATAGGCTACCTGGCCATGCCCAACCGGTGGGACATTTGAGTTGCTTGCTTGGCACTGTCCTCTCATGCGT
TGGGTCCACTCAGTAGATGCCTGTTGAATTGGGTACGCGGCCAGCTTGGCTGTGGAATGTGTGTCAGTTA
GGGTGTGGAAAGTCCCCAGGCTCCCCAGCAGGCAGAAGTATGCAAAGCATGCATCTCAATTAGTCAGCAA
CCAGGTGTGGAAAGTCCCCAGGCTCCCCAGCAGGCAGAAGTATGCAAAGCATGCATCTCAATTAGTCAGC
AACCATAGTCCCGCCCCTAACTCCGCCCATCCCGCCCCTAACTCCGCCCAGTTCCGCCCATTCTCCGCCC
CATGGCTGACTAATTTTTTTTATTTATGCAGAGGCCGAGGCCGCCTCGGCCTCTGAGCTATTCCAGAAGT
AGTGAGGAGGCTTTTTTGGAGGCCTAGGCTTTTGCAAAAAGCTCCTCGAGGAACTGAAAAACCAGAAAGT
TAATTCCCTATAGTGAGTCGTATTAAATTCGTAATCATGTCATAGCTGTTTCCTGTGTGAAATTGTTATC
CGCTCACAATTCCACACAACATACGAGCCGGAAGCATAAAGTGTAAAGCCTGGGGTGCCTAATGAGTGAG
CTAACTCACATTAATTGCGTTGCGCTCACTGCCCGCTTTCCAGTCGGGAAACCTGTCGTGCCAGCTGCAT
TAATGAATCGGCCAACGCGCGGGGAGAGGCGGTTTGCGTATTGGGCGCTCTTCCGCTTCCTCGCTCACTG
ACTCGCTGCGCTCGGTCGTTCGGCTGCGGCGAGCGGTATCAGCTCACTCAAAGGCGGTAATACGGTTATC
CACAGAATCAGGGGATAACGCAGGAAAGAACATGTGAGCAAAAGGCCAGCAAAAGGCCAGGAACCGTAAA
AAGGCCGCGTTGCTGGCGTTTTTCCATAGGCTCCGCCCCCCTGACGAGCATCACAAAAATCGACGCTCAA
GTCAGAGGTGGCGAAACCCGACAGGACTATAAAGATACCAGGCGTTTCCCCCTGGAAGCTCCCTCGTGCG
CTCTCCTGTTCCGACCCTGCCGCTTACCGGATACCTGTCCGCCTTTCTCCCTTCGGGAAGCGTGGCGCTT
TCTCATAGCTCACGCTGTAGGTATCTCAGTTCGGTGTAGGTCGTTCGCTCCAAGCTGGGCTGTGTGCACG
AACCCCCCGTTCAGCCCGACCGCTGCGCCTTATCCGGTAACTATCGTCTTGAGTCCAACCCGGTAAGACA
CGACTTATCGCCACTGGCAGCAGCCACTGGTAACAGGATTAGCAGAGCGAGGTATGTAGGCGGTGCTACA
GAGTTCTTGAAGTGGTGGCCTAACTACGGCTACACTAGAAGAACAGTATTTGGTATCTGCGCTCTGCTGA
AGCCAGTTACCTTCGGAAAAAGAGTTGGTAGCTCTTGATCCGGCAAACAAACCACCGCTGGTAGCGGTGG
TTTTTTTGTTTGCAAGCAGCAGATTACGCGCAGAAAAAAAGGATCTCAAGAAGATCCTTTGATCTTTTCT
ACGGGGTCTGACGCTCAGTGGAACGAAAACTCACGTTAAGGGATTTTGGTCATGAGATTATCAAAAAGGA
TCTTCACCTAGATCCTTTTAAATTAAAAATGAAGTTTTAAATCAATCTAAAGTATATATGAGTAAACTTG
GTCTGACAGTTACCAATGCTTAATCAGTGAGGCACCTATCTCAGCGATCTGTCTATTTCGTTCATCCATA
GTTGCCTGACTCCCCGTCGTGTAGATAACTACGATACGGGAGGGCTTACCATCTGGCCCCAGTGCTGCAA
TGATACCGCGAGACCCACGCTCACCGGCTCCAGATTTATCAGCAATAAACCAGCCAGCCGGAAGGGCCGA
GCGCAGAAGTGGTCCTGCAACTTTATCCGCCTCCATCCAGTCTATTAATTGTTGCCGGGAAGCTAGAGTA
AGTAGTTCGCCAGTTAATAGTTTGCGCAACGTTGTTGCCATTGCTACAGGCATCGTGGTGTCACGCTCGT
CGTTTGGTATGGCTTCATTCAGCTCCGGTTCCCAACGATCAAGGCGAGTTACATGATCCCCCATGTTGTG
CAAAAAAGCGGTTAGCTCCTTCGGTCCTCCGATCGTTGTCAGAAGTAAGTTGGCCGCAGTGTTATCACTC
ATGGTTATGGCAGCACTGCATAATTCTCTTACTGTCATGCCATCCGTAAGATGCTTTTCTGTGACTGGTG
AGTACTCAACCAAGTCATTCTGAGAATAGTGTATGCGGCGACCGAGTTGCTCTTGCCCGGCGTCAATACG
GGATAATACCGCGCCACATAGCAGAACTTTAAAAGTGCTCATCATTGGAAAACGTTCTTCGGGGCGAAAA
CTCTCAAGGATCTTACCGCTGTTGAGATCCAGTTCGATGTAACCCACTCGTGCACCCAACTGATCTTCAG
CATCTTTTACTTTCACCAGCGTTTCTGGGTGAGCAAAAACAGGAAGGCAAAATGCCGCAAAAAAGGGAAT
AAGGGCGACACGGAAATGTTGAATACTCATACTCTTCCTTTTTCAATATTATTGAAGCATTTATCAGGGT
TATTGTCTCATGAGCGGATACATATTTGAATGTATTTAGAAAAATAAACAAATAGGGGTTCCGCGCACAT
TTCCCCGAAAAGTGCCACCTG
[124 nt withheld, positions 4712-4835]
C
[91 nt withheld, positions 4837-4927]
A
[49 nt withheld, positions 4929-4977]
CCTTTGACGTTGGAGTCCACGTTCTTT
[37 nt withheld, positions 5005-5041]
ACCCTATCTCGGTCTATTCTTTTGATTTATAAGGGATTTTGCCGATTTCGGCCTATTGGTTAAAAAATGA
GCTGATTTAACAAAAATTTAACGCGAATTTTAACAAAATATTAACGCTTACAATTTCCATTCGCCATTCA
GGCTGCGCAACTGTTGGGAAGGGCGATCGGTGCGGGCCTCTTCGCTATTACGCCAGCTGGCGAAAGGGGG
ATGTGCTGCAAGGCGATTAAGTTGGGTAACGCCAGGGTTTTCCCAGTCACGACGTTGTAAAACGACGGCC
AGTGCCAAGCTGATCTATACATTGAATCAATATTGGCAATTAGCCATATTAGTCATTGGTTATATAGCAT
AAATCAATATTGGCTATTGGCCATTGCATACGTTGTATCTATATCATAATATGTACATTTATATTGGCTC
ATGTCCAATATGACCGCCATGTTGACATTGATTATTGACTAGTTATTAATAGTAATCAATTACGGGGTCA
TTAGTTCATAGCCCATATATGGAGTTCCGCGTTACATAACTTACGGTAAATGGCCCGCCTGGCTGACCGC
CCAACGACCCCCGCCCATTGACGTCAATAATGACGTATGTTCCCATAGTAACGCCAATAGGGACTTTCCA
TTGACGTCAATGGGTGGAGTATTTACGGTAAACTGCCCACTTGGCAGTACATCAAGTGTATCATATGCCA
AGTCCGCCCCCTATTGACGTCAATGACGGTAAATGGCCCGCCTGGCATTATGCCCAGTACATGACCTTAC
GGGACTTTCCTACTTGGCAGTACATCTACGTATTAGTCATCGCTATTACCATGGTGATGCGGTTTTGGCA
GTACACCAATGGGCGTGGATAGCGGTTTGACTCACGGGGATTTCCAAGTCTCCACCCCATTGACGTCAAT
GGGAGTTTGTTTTGGCACCAAAATCAACGGGACTTTCCAAAATGTCGTAATAACCCCGCCCCGTTGACGC
AAATGGGCGGTAGGCGTGTACGGTGGGAGGTCTATATAAGCAGAGCTCGTTTAGTGAACCGTCAGAATTC
AGATCTGTCCACCGTGTGTCTTCTTCTGCACGAGACTTTGAGGCTGTCAGAGCGCTTTTTGCGTGGTTGC
TCCCGCAAGTTTCCTTCTCTGGAGCTTCCCGCAGGTGGGCAGCTAGCTGCAGCGACTACCGCATCATCAC
AGCCTGTTGAACTCTTCTGAGCAAGAGAAGGGGAGGCGGGGTAAGGGAAGTAGGTGGAAGATTCAGCCAA
GCTCAAGGATGGAAGTGCAGTTAGGGCTGGGAAGGGTCTACCCTCGGCCGCCGTCCAAGACCTACCGAGG
AGCTTTCCAGAATCTGTTCCAGAGCGTGCGCGAAGTGATCCAGAACCCGGGCCCCAGGCACCCAGAGGCC
GCGAGCGCAGCACCTCCCGGCGCCAGTTTGCTGCTGCTGCAGCAGCAGCAGCAGCAGCAGCAGCAGCAGC
AGCAGCAGCAGGGTGAGGATGGTTCTCCCCAAGCCCATCGTAGAGGCCCCACAGGCTACCTGGTCCTGGA
TGAGGAACAGCAACCTTCACAGCCGCAGTCGGCCCTGGAGTGCCACCCCGAGAGAGGTTGCGTCCCAGAG
CCTGGAGCCGCCGTGGCCGCCAGCAAGGAACTGCCGTCTACCCTGTCTCTCTACAAGTCCGGAGCACTGG
ACGAGGCAGCTGCGTACCAGAGTCGCGACTACTACAACTTTCCACTGGCTCTGGCCGGACCGCCGCCCCC
TCCGCCGCCTCCCCATCCCCACGCTCGCATCAAGCTGGAGAACCCGCTGGACTACGGCAGCGCCTGGGCG
GCTGCGGCGGCGCAGTGCCGCTATGGGGACCTGGCGAGCCTGCATGGCGCGGGTGCAGCGGGACCCGGTT
CTGGGTCACCCTCAGCCGCCGCTTCCTCATCCTGGCACACTCTCTTCACAGCCGAAGAAGGCCAGTTGTA
TGGACCGTGTGGTGGTGGTGGGGGTGGTGG
