[The description below was written by a language model from this plasmid's Addgene catalogue record.]
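Description:
pCMV-hARΔ142–337 is a mammalian expression plasmid built on the pCMV5 backbone. It carries a truncated form of the human androgen receptor (AR, also known as NR3C4) under the control of the CMV promoter, a strong constitutive promoter commonly used for high-level transient expression in transfected mammalian cells. In bacteria the plasmid is maintained at high copy number and selected with ampicillin. The record does not list a mammalian selection marker, epitope tags or reporters, and no feature table is provided, so other backbone elements cannot be confirmed from the record.

The insert, about 2.5 kb, encodes human AR with an internal deletion of amino acids 142–337. According to the record, this region corresponds to the N-terminal transactivation function 1. AR is a ligand-activated nuclear receptor in which the N-terminal domain supplies much of the transcriptional activation capacity, while the DNA-binding and ligand-binding domains lie further toward the C-terminus, outside the deleted interval. A receptor lacking this region would therefore be expected to be impaired in driving target gene transcription. The associated publication concerns dominant-negative AR inhibition of androgen-dependent growth in castration-recurrent prostate cancer, which suggests the deletion mutant is used as a dominant-negative receptor that interferes with wild-type AR signalling. Typical applications would include transfection studies that map AR domain function or suppress AR-mediated transcription. The insert was cloned by restriction enzyme methods, but the specific cloning sites are not recorded.
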