Addgene plasmid #89106: pCMV-hARΔ142–337
Purpose: Mammalian expression of human androgen receptor with deletion of amino acids 142-337 N-terminal transactivation function 1
Depositing lab: Elizabeth Wilson. Depositing organization: University of North Carolina at Chapel Hill. Publication: Dominant-negative androgen receptor inhibition of intracrine androgen-dependent growth of castration-recurrent prostate cancer. Titus MA, Zeithaml B, Kantor B, Li X, Haack K, Moore DT, Wilson EM, Mohler JL, Kafri T. PLoS One. 2012;7(1):e30192. doi: 10.1371/journal.pone.0030192. Epub 2012 Jan 17. PubMed 22272301.
Backbone
  Vector backbone: pCMV5
  Vector type: Mammalian Expression
Growth in bacteria
  Bacterial resistance: Ampicillin, 100 μg/mL
  Growth temperature: 37°C
  Growth strain: DH5alpha
  Copy number: High Copy
Gene/Insert
  Gene/Insert name: hAR delta 142-337
  Species: H. sapiens (human)
  Insert size (bp): 2500
  Mutation: hAR delta 142-337
  Entrez Gene: AR (a.k.a. AIS, AR8, DHTR, HUMARA, HYSP1, KD, NR3C4, SBMA, SMAX1, TFM)
  Promoter: CMV
  Cloning method: Restriction Enzyme; 5′ cloning site unknown (unknown if destroyed); 3′ cloning site unknown (unknown if destroyed)
  Sequencing primers: 5′ CMV-F
Terms and licenses: Academic/Nonprofit Terms; Industry Terms: Not Available to Industry
How to cite: pCMV-hARΔ142–337 was a gift from Elizabeth Wilson (Addgene plasmid # 89106 ; http://n2t.net/addgene:89106 ; RRID:Addgene_89106)
